Addgene plasmid #205600: pcDNA3.1_T6B -mCherry
Purpose: expresses human T6B peptide fused with mChery in mammalian cells
Depositing lab: Marc Friedlander. Publication: Detection of transcriptome-wide microRNA-target interactions in single cells with agoTRIBE. Sekar V, Marmol-Sanchez E, Kalogeropoulos P, Stanicek L, Sagredo EA, Widmark A, Doukoumopoulos E, Bonath F, Biryukova I, Friedlander MR. Nat Biotechnol. 2023 Sep 21. doi: 10.1038/s41587-023-01951-0. PubMed 37735263.
Backbone
  Vector backbone: pcDNA3.1
  Vector type: Mammalian Expression
Growth in bacteria
  Bacterial resistance: Ampicillin, 100 μg/mL
  Growth temperature: 37°C
  Growth strain: DH5alpha
  Copy number: Unknown
Gene/Insert
  Gene/Insert name: T6B peptide (fragment of human TRNC6B 599-683aa) (alt name: TRNC6B , KIAA1093)
  Species: H. sapiens (human)
  GenBank ID: TRNC6B (Homo sapiens)
  Entrez Gene: TNRC6B (a.k.a. GDSBA)
  Tag / fusion protein: mCherry (C terminal on insert)
Terms and licenses: Academic/Nonprofit Terms; Industry Terms: Not Available to Industry
Depositor comments: Please visit https://www.biorxiv.org/content/10.1101/2022.08.10.503472v1 for bioRxiv preprint.
How to cite: pcDNA3.1_T6B -mCherry was a gift from Marc Friedlander (Addgene plasmid # 205600 ; http://n2t.net/addgene:205600 ; RRID:Addgene_205600)
