[The description below was written by a language model from this plasmid's Addgene catalogue record and pLannotate feature annotations shown in this document.]
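Description:
pcDNA3.1_T6B -mCherry is a mammalian expression plasmid of about 6.3 kb built on the pcDNA3.1 backbone. It is propagated in E. coli through a high-copy ColE1/pUC-type origin and selected with ampicillin via a β-lactamase gene under its own promoter. An f1 phage origin is also present. For selection in mammalian cells, the backbone carries a neomycin phosphotransferase (neo) cassette driven by the SV40 enhancer/early promoter and terminated by an SV40 polyadenylation signal, which allows G418-type selection of stable transfectants. Several short annotated fragments (bom, lac promoter/operator, lacI, ble and a truncated HIV-1 LTR match) appear to be backbone remnants or partial similarity hits rather than functional modules.

The payload is the T6B peptide, recorded as residues 599–683 of human TNRC6B, fused at its C terminus to the monomeric red fluorescent protein mCherry. The automated annotation labels this short coding segment by its match to the mouse Tnrc6b orthologue, but the catalogue entry gives the species as human. Expression is driven by the human cytomegalovirus immediate-early enhancer and promoter and terminated by the bovine growth hormone polyadenylation signal. A T7 promoter upstream of the insert could support in vitro transcription.

TNRC6B is a scaffolding protein that associates with Argonaute proteins during microRNA-mediated silencing, so this fragment comes from a protein central to that pathway, and the mCherry fusion allows expressing cells to be identified by fluorescence. The plasmid was deposited in connection with work on detecting microRNA–target interactions in single cells. The record does not state its specific role in that method beyond expressing T6B–mCherry in mammalian cells.
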