Features (pLannotate 1.2.2; 21 found; start..end, strand, type, name):
     12..64      -  misc_feature   bom (fragment): basis of mobility region from pBR322
    219..598     +  enhancer       CMV enhancer: human cytomegalovirus immediate early enhancer
    599..802     +  promoter       CMV promoter: human cytomegalovirus (CMV) immediate early promoter
    798..831     +  LTR            5' LTR (truncated) (fragment): truncated 5' long terminal repeat (LTR) from HIV-1
    847..865     +  promoter       T7 promoter: promoter for bacteriophage T7 RNA polymerase
    894..1148    +  CDS            Tnrc6b (fragment): TNR6B_MOUSE - Also known as Kiaa1093. Experimental evidence at protein level: Swiss-Prot protein existence level 1. Plays a role in RNA-mediated gene silencing by both micro- RNAs (miRNAs) and short interfering RNAs (siRNAs). Required for miRNA- dependent translational repression and siRNA-dependent endonucleolytic cleavage of complementary mRNAs by argonaute family proteins. As scaffolding protein associates with argonaute proteins bound to partially complementary mRNAs and simultaneously can recruit CCR4-NOT and PAN deadenylase complexes. From Mus musculus (Mouse).
   1158..1868    +  CDS            mCherry: monomeric derivative of DsRed fluorescent protein (Shaner et al., 2004) mammalian codon-optimized
   1919..2143    +  polyA_signal   bGH poly(A) signal: bovine growth hormone polyadenylation signal
   2147..2168    +  promoter       SV40 promoter (fragment): SV40 enhancer and early promoter
   2189..2617    +  rep_origin     f1 ori (sequence partly withheld): f1 bacteriophage origin of replication; arrow indicates direction of (+) strand synthesis
   2631..2960    +  promoter       SV40 promoter: SV40 enhancer and early promoter
   3027..3818    +  CDS            neo: KKA2_KLEPN - Also known as kan, nptII. Experimental evidence at protein level: Swiss-Prot protein existence level 1. Resistance to kanamycin, neomycin, paromomycin, ribostamycin, butirosin and gentamicin B. From Klebsiella pneumoniae.
   3842..4000    +  CDS            ble (fragment): BLE_KLEPN - Experimental evidence at protein level: Swiss-Prot protein existence level 1. Binding protein with a strong affinity to the bleomycin family of antibiotics. Binds to CL990; an antimitotic-antibiotic compound. From Klebsiella pneumoniae.
   3995..4116    +  polyA_signal   SV40 poly(A) signal: SV40 polyadenylation signal
   4189..4205    -  protein_bind   lac operator: The lac repressor binds to the lac operator to inhibit transcription in E. coli. This inhibition can be relieved by adding lactose or isopropyl-β-D-thiogalactopyranoside (IPTG). lac repressor encoded by lacI
   4213..4243    -  promoter       lac promoter: promoter for the E. coli lac operon
   4258..4279    -  protein_bind   CAP binding site: CAP binding activates transcription in the presence of cAMP. E. coli catabolite activator protein
   4292..4384    -  CDS            lacI (fragment): lac repressor; lacI; The lac repressor binds to the lac operator to inhibit transcription in E. coli. This inhibition can be relieved by adding lactose or isopropyl-β-D-thiogalactopyranoside (IPTG).
   4567..5155    -  rep_origin     ori: high-copy-number ColE1/pMB1/pBR322/pUC origin of replication
   5326..6186    -  CDS            AmpR: β-lactamase; bla; confers resistance to ampicillin, carbenicillin, and related antibiotics
   6187..6291    -  promoter       AmpR promoter: bla
>Addgene plasmid #205600 | pcDNA3.1_T6B -mCherry | addgene full sequence | sequence record 409387 | Addgene NGS Result
TCCCGATCCCCTATGGTGCACTCTCAGTACAATCTGCTCTGATGCCGCATAGTTAAGCCAGTATCTGCTC
CCTGCTTGTGTGTTGGAGGTCGCTGAGTAGTGCGCGAGCAAAATTTAAGCTACAACAAGGCAAGGCTTGA
CCGACAATTGCATGAAGAATCTGCTTAGGGTTAGGCGTTTTGCGCTGCTTCGCGATGTACGGGCCAGATA
TACGCGTTGACATTGATTATTGACTAGTTATTAATAGTAATCAATTACGGGGTCATTAGTTCATAGCCCA
TATATGGAGTTCCGCGTTACATAACTTACGGTAAATGGCCCGCCTGGCTGACCGCCCAACGACCCCCGCC
CATTGACGTCAATAATGACGTATGTTCCCATAGTAACGCCAATAGGGACTTTCCATTGACGTCAATGGGT
GGAGTATTTACGGTAAACTGCCCACTTGGCAGTACATCAAGTGTATCATATGCCAAGTACGCCCCCTATT
GACGTCAATGACGGTAAATGGCCCGCCTGGCATTATGCCCAGTACATGACCTTATGGGACTTTCCTACTT
GGCAGTACATCTACGTATTAGTCATCGCTATTACCATGGTGATGCGGTTTTGGCAGTACATCAATGGGCG
TGGATAGCGGTTTGACTCACGGGGATTTCCAAGTCTCCACCCCATTGACGTCAATGGGAGTTTGTTTTGG
CACCAAAATCAACGGGACTTTCCAAAATGTCGTAACAACTCCGCCCCATTGACGCAAATGGGCGGTAGGC
GTGTACGGTGGGAGGTCTATATAAGCAGAGCTCTCTGGCTAACTAGAGAACCCACTGCTTACTGGCTTAT
CGAAATTAATACGACTCACTATAGGGAGACCCAAGCTGGCTAGCGCCACCATGGATTGTCAGGCTGTCTT
GCAGACTCTTTTGAGCCGAACTGATTTGGACCCCAGGGTGCTCTCAAACACTGGCTGGGGCCAAACTCAA
ATTAAGCAGGACACAGTGTGGGACATTGAAGAGGTGCCAAGGCCTGAGGGGAAATCTGACAAAGGAACTG
AGGGGTGGGAGAGCGCTGCCACACAGACCAAGAACTCAGGGGGCTGGGGAGATGCACCCAGCCAAAGCAA
TCAAATGAAGTCTGGATGGGGGGAGCTCGGAAGCGGAATGGTGAGCAAGGGCGAGGAGGATAACATGGCC
ATCATCAAGGAGTTCATGCGCTTCAAGGTGCACATGGAGGGCTCCGTGAACGGCCACGAGTTCGAGATCG
AGGGCGAGGGCGAGGGCCGCCCCTACGAGGGCACCCAGACCGCCAAGCTGAAGGTGACCAAGGGTGGCCC
CCTGCCCTTCGCCTGGGACATCCTGTCCCCTCAGTTCATGTACGGCTCCAAGGCCTACGTGAAGCACCCC
GCCGACATCCCCGACTACTTGAAGCTGTCCTTCCCCGAGGGCTTCAAGTGGGAGCGCGTGATGAACTTCG
AGGACGGCGGCGTGGTGACCGTGACCCAGGACTCCTCCCTGCAGGACGGCGAGTTCATCTACAAGGTGAA
GCTGCGCGGCACCAACTTCCCCTCCGACGGCCCCGTAATGCAGAAGAAGACCATGGGCTGGGAGGCCTCC
TCCGAGCGGATGTACCCCGAGGACGGCGCCCTGAAGGGCGAGATCAAGCAGAGGCTGAAGCTGAAGGACG
GCGGCCACTACGACGCTGAGGTCAAGACCACCTACAAGGCCAAGAAGCCCGTGCAGCTGCCCGGCGCCTA
CAACGTCAACATCAAGTTGGACATCACCTCCCACAACGAGGACTACACCATCGTGGAACAGTACGAACGC
GCCGAGGGCCGCCACTCCACCGGCGGCATGGACGAGCTGTACAAGTAGGCGGCCGCTCGAGTCTAGAGGG
CCCGTTTAAACCCGCTGATCAGCCTCGACTGTGCCTTCTAGTTGCCAGCCATCTGTTGTTTGCCCCTCCC
CCGTGCCTTCCTTGACCCTGGAAGGTGCCACTCCCACTGTCCTTTCCTAATAAAATGAGGAAATTGCATC
GCATTGTCTGAGTAGGTGTCATTCTATTCTGGGGGGTGGGGTGGGGCAGGACAGCAAGGGGGAGGATTGG
GAAGACAATAGCAGGCATGCTGGGGATGCGGTGGGCTCTATGGCTTCTGAGGCGGAAAGAACCAGCTGGG
GCTCTAGGGGGTATCCCC
[124 nt withheld, positions 2189-2312]
C
[91 nt withheld, positions 2314-2404]
A
[49 nt withheld, positions 2406-2454]
CCTTTGACGTTGGAGTCCACGTTCTTT
[37 nt withheld, positions 2482-2518]
ACCCTATCTCGGTCTATTCTTTTGATTTATAAGGGATTTTGCCGATTTCGGCCTATTGGTTAAAAAATGA
GCTGATTTAACAAAAATTTAACGCGAATTAATTCTGTGGAATGTGTGTCAGTTAGGGTGTGGAAAGTCCC
CAGGCTCCCCAGCAGGCAGAAGTATGCAAAGCATGCATCTCAATTAGTCAGCAACCAGGTGTGGAAAGTC
CCCAGGCTCCCCAGCAGGCAGAAGTATGCAAAGCATGCATCTCAATTAGTCAGCAACCATAGTCCCGCCC
CTAACTCCGCCCATCCCGCCCCTAACTCCGCCCAGTTCCGCCCATTCTCCGCCCCATGGCTGACTAATTT
TTTTTATTTATGCAGAGGCCGAGGCCGCCTCTGCCTCTGAGCTATTCCAGAAGTAGTGAGGAGGCTTTTT
TGGAGGCCTAGGCTTTTGCAAAAAGCTCCCGGGAGCTTGTATATCCATTTTCGGATCTGATCAAGAGACA
GGATGAGGATCGTTTCGCATGATTGAACAAGATGGATTGCACGCAGGTTCTCCGGCCGCTTGGGTGGAGA
GGCTATTCGGCTATGACTGGGCACAACAGACAATCGGCTGCTCTGATGCCGCCGTGTTCCGGCTGTCAGC
GCAGGGGCGCCCGGTTCTTTTTGTCAAGACCGACCTGTCCGGTGCCCTGAATGAACTGCAGGACGAGGCA
GCGCGGCTATCGTGGCTGGCCACGACGGGCGTTCCTTGCGCAGCTGTGCTCGACGTTGTCACTGAAGCGG
GAAGGGACTGGCTGCTATTGGGCGAAGTGCCGGGGCAGGATCTCCTGTCATCTCACCTTGCTCCTGCCGA
GAAAGTATCCATCATGGCTGATGCAATGCGGCGGCTGCATACGCTTGATCCGGCTACCTGCCCATTCGAC
CACCAAGCGAAACATCGCATCGAGCGAGCACGTACTCGGATGGAAGCCGGTCTTGTCGATCAGGATGATC
TGGACGAAGAGCATCAGGGGCTCGCGCCAGCCGAACTGTTCGCCAGGCTCAAGGCGCGCATGCCCGACGG
CGAGGATCTCGTCGTGACCCATGGCGATGCCTGCTTGCCGAATATCATGGTGGAAAATGGCCGCTTTTCT
GGATTCATCGACTGTGGCCGGCTGGGTGTGGCGGACCGCTATCAGGACATAGCGTTGGCTACCCGTGATA
TTGCTGAAGAGCTTGGCGGCGAATGGGCTGACCGCTTCCTCGTGCTTTACGGTATCGCCGCTCCCGATTC
GCAGCGCATCGCCTTCTATCGCCTTCTTGACGAGTTCTTCTGAGCGGGACTCTGGGGTTCGAAATGACCG
ACCAAGCGACGCCCAACCTGCCATCACGAGATTTCGATTCCACCGCCGCCTTCTATGAAAGGTTGGGCTT
CGGAATCGTTTTCCGGGACGCCGGCTGGATGATCCTCCAGCGCGGGGATCTCATGCTGGAGTTCTTCGCC
CACCCCAACTTGTTTATTGCAGCTTATAATGGTTACAAATAAAGCAATAGCATCACAAATTTCACAAATA
AAGCATTTTTTTCACTGCATTCTAGTTGTGGTTTGTCCAAACTCATCAATGTATCTTATCATGTCTGTAT
ACCGTCGACCTCTAGCTAGAGCTTGGCGTAATCATGGTCATAGCTGTTTCCTGTGTGAAATTGTTATCCG
CTCACAATTCCACACAACATACGAGCCGGAAGCATAAAGTGTAAAGCCTGGGGTGCCTAATGAGTGAGCT
AACTCACATTAATTGCGTTGCGCTCACTGCCCGCTTTCCAGTCGGGAAACCTGTCGTGCCAGCTGCATTA
ATGAATCGGCCAACGCGCGGGGAGAGGCGGTTTGCGTATTGGGCGCTCTTCCGCTTCCTCGCTCACTGAC
TCGCTGCGCTCGGTCGTTCGGCTGCGGCGAGCGGTATCAGCTCACTCAAAGGCGGTAATACGGTTATCCA
CAGAATCAGGGGATAACGCAGGAAAGAACATGTGAGCAAAAGGCCAGCAAAAGGCCAGGAACCGTAAAAA
GGCCGCGTTGCTGGCGTTTTTCCATAGGCTCCGCCCCCCTGACGAGCATCACAAAAATCGACGCTCAAGT
CAGAGGTGGCGAAACCCGACAGGACTATAAAGATACCAGGCGTTTCCCCCTGGAAGCTCCCTCGTGCGCT
CTCCTGTTCCGACCCTGCCGCTTACCGGATACCTGTCCGCCTTTCTCCCTTCGGGAAGCGTGGCGCTTTC
TCATAGCTCACGCTGTAGGTATCTCAGTTCGGTGTAGGTCGTTCGCTCCAAGCTGGGCTGTGTGCACGAA
CCCCCCGTTCAGCCCGACCGCTGCGCCTTATCCGGTAACTATCGTCTTGAGTCCAACCCGGTAAGACACG
ACTTATCGCCACTGGCAGCAGCCACTGGTAACAGGATTAGCAGAGCGAGGTATGTAGGCGGTGCTACAGA
GTTCTTGAAGTGGTGGCCTAACTACGGCTACACTAGAAGAACAGTATTTGGTATCTGCGCTCTGCTGAAG
CCAGTTACCTTCGGAAAAAGAGTTGGTAGCTCTTGATCCGGCAAACAAACCACCGCTGGTAGCGGTGGTT
TTTTTGTTTGCAAGCAGCAGATTACGCGCAGAAAAAAAGGATCTCAAGAAGATCCTTTGATCTTTTCTAC
GGGGTCTGACGCTCAGTGGAACGAAAACTCACGTTAAGGGATTTTGGTCATGAGATTATCAAAAAGGATC
TTCACCTAGATCCTTTTAAATTAAAAATGAAGTTTTAAATCAATCTAAAGTATATATGAGTAAACTTGGT
CTGACAGTTACCAATGCTTAATCAGTGAGGCACCTATCTCAGCGATCTGTCTATTTCGTTCATCCATAGT
TGCCTGACTCCCCGTCGTGTAGATAACTACGATACGGGAGGGCTTACCATCTGGCCCCAGTGCTGCAATG
ATACCGCGAGACCCACGCTCACCGGCTCCAGATTTATCAGCAATAAACCAGCCAGCCGGAAGGGCCGAGC
GCAGAAGTGGTCCTGCAACTTTATCCGCCTCCATCCAGTCTATTAATTGTTGCCGGGAAGCTAGAGTAAG
TAGTTCGCCAGTTAATAGTTTGCGCAACGTTGTTGCCATTGCTACAGGCATCGTGGTGTCACGCTCGTCG
TTTGGTATGGCTTCATTCAGCTCCGGTTCCCAACGATCAAGGCGAGTTACATGATCCCCCATGTTGTGCA
AAAAAGCGGTTAGCTCCTTCGGTCCTCCGATCGTTGTCAGAAGTAAGTTGGCCGCAGTGTTATCACTCAT
GGTTATGGCAGCACTGCATAATTCTCTTACTGTCATGCCATCCGTAAGATGCTTTTCTGTGACTGGTGAG
TACTCAACCAAGTCATTCTGAGAATAGTGTATGCGGCGACCGAGTTGCTCTTGCCCGGCGTCAATACGGG
ATAATACCGCGCCACATAGCAGAACTTTAAAAGTGCTCATCATTGGAAAACGTTCTTCGGGGCGAAAACT
CTCAAGGATCTTACCGCTGTTGAGATCCAGTTCGATGTAACCCACTCGTGCACCCAACTGATCTTCAGCA
TCTTTTACTTTCACCAGCGTTTCTGGGTGAGCAAAAACAGGAAGGCAAAATGCCGCAAAAAAGGGAATAA
GGGCGACACGGAAATGTTGAATACTCATACTCTTCCTTTTTCAATATTATTGAAGCATTTATCAGGGTTA
TTGTCTCATGAGCGGATACATATTTGAATGTATTTAGAAAAATAAACAAATAGGGGTTCCGCGCACATTT
CCCCGAAAAGTGCCACCTGACGTCGACGGATCGGGAGATC
